>Addgene plasmid #238336 | proUBI10::VIH2-FL::FLAG-C696A | addgene full sequence | sequence record 475892 | Addgene NGS Result
AACGCCAGCAACGCGGCCTTTTTACGGTTCCTGGCCTTTTGCTGGCCTTTTGCTCACATGTTCTTTCCTG
CGTTATCCCCTGATTCTGTGGATAACCGTATTACCGCCTTTGAGTGAGCTGATACCGCTCGCCGCAGCCG
AACGACCGAGCGCAGCGAGTCAGTGAGCGAGGAAGCGGAAGAGCGCCTGATGCGGTATTTTCTCCTTACG
CATCTGTGCGGTATTTCACACCGCATATGGTGCACTCTCAGTACAATCTGCTCTGATGCCGCATAGTTAA
GCCAGTATACACTCCGCTATCGCTACGTGACTGGGTCATGGCTGCGCCCCGACACCCGCCAACACCCGCT
GACGCGCCCTGACGGGCTTGTCTGCTCCCGGCATCCGCTTACAGACAAGCTGTGACTGTCTCCGGGAGCT
GCATGTGTCAGAGGTTTTCACCGTCATCACCGAAACGCGCGAGGCAGGGTGCCTTGATGTGGGCGCCGGC
GGTCGAGTGGCGACGGCGCGGCTTGTCCGCGCCCTGGTAGATTGCCTGGCCGTAGGCCAGCCATTTTTGA
GCGGCCAGCGGCCGCGATAGGCCGACGCGAAGCGGCGGGGCGTAGGGAGCGCAGCGACCGAAGGGTAGGC
GCTTTTTGCAGCTCTTCGGCTGTGCGCTGGCCAGACAGTTATGCACAGGCCAGGCGGGTTTTAAGAGTTT
TAATAAGTTTTAAAGAGTTTTAGGCGGAAAAATCGCCTTTTTTCTCTTTTATATCAGTCACTTACATGTG
TGACCGGTTCCCAATGTACGGCTTTGGGTTCCCAATGTACGGGTTCCGGTTCCCAATGTACGGCTTTGGG
TTCCCAATGTACGTGCTATCCACAGGAAAGAGTCCTTTTCGACCTTTTTCCCCTGCTAGGGCAATTTGCC
CTAGCATCTGCTCCGTACATTAGGAACCGGCGGATGCTTCGCCCTCGATCAGGTTGCGGTAGCGCATGAC
TAGGATCGGGCCAGCCTGCCCCGCCTCCTCCTTCAAATCGTACTCCGGCAGGTCATTTGACCCGATCAGC
TTGCGCACGGTGAAACAGAACTTCTTGAACTCTCCGGCGCTGCCACTGCGTTCGTAGATCGTCTTGAACA
ACCATCTGGCTTCTGCCTTGCCTGCGGCGCGGCGTGCCAGGCGGTAGAGAAAACGGCCGATGCCGGGATC
GATCAAAAAGTAATCGGGGTGAACCGTCAGCACGTCCGGGTTCTTGCCTTCTGTGATCTCGCGGTACATC
CAATCAGCTAGCTCGATCTCGATGTACTCCGGCCGCCCGGTTTCGCTCTTTACGATCTTGTAGCGGCTAA
TCAAGGCTTCACCCTCGGATACCGTCACCAGGCGGCCGTTCTTGGCCTTCTTCGTACGCTGCATGGCAAC
GTGCGTGGTGTTTAACCGAATGCAGGTTTCTACCAGGTCGTCTTTCTGCTTTCCGCCATCGGCTCGCCGG
CAGAACTTGAGTACGTCCGCAACGTGTGGACGGAACACGCGGCCGGGCTTGTCTCCCTTCCCTTCCCGGT
ATCGGTTCATGGATTCGGTTAGATGGGAAACCGCCATCAGTACCAGGTCGTAATCCCACACACTGGCCAT
GCCGGCCGGCCCTGCGGAAACCTCTACGTGCCCGTCTGGAAGCTCGTAGCGGATCACCTCGCCAGCTCGT
CGGTCACGCTTCGACAGACGGAAAACGGCCACGTCCATGATGCTGCGACTATCGCGGGTGCCCACGTCAT
AGAGCATCGGAACGAAAAAATCTGGTTGCTCGTCGCCCTTGGGCGGCTTCCTAATCGACGGCGCACCGGC
TGCCGGCGGTTGCCGGGATTCTTTGCGGATTCGATCAGCGGCCGCTTGCCACGATTCACCGGGGCGTGCT
TCTGCCTCGATGCGTTGCCGCTGGGCGGCCTGCGCGGCCTTCAACTTCTCCACCAGGTCATCACCCAGCG
CCGCGCCGATTTGTACCGGGCCGGATGGTTTGCGACCGCTCACGCCGATTCCTCGGGCTTGGGGGTTCCA
GTGCCATTGCAGGGCCGGCAGGCAACCCAGCCGCTTACGCCTGGCCAACCGCCCGTTCCTCCACACATGG
GGCATTCCACGGCGTCGGTGCCTGGTTGTTCTTGATTTTCCATGCCGCCTCCTTTAGCCGCTAAAATTCA
TCTACTCATTTATTCATTTGCTCATTTACTCTGGTAGCTGCGCGATGTATTCAGATAGCAGCTCGGTAAT
GGTCTTGCCTTGGCGTACCGCGTACATCTTCAGCTTGGTGTGATCCTCCGCCGGCAACTGAAAGTTGACC
CGCTTCATGGCTGGCGTGTCTGCCAGGCTGGCCAACGTTGCAGCCTTGCTGCTGCGTGCGCTCGGACGGC
CGGCACTTAGCGTGTTTGTGCTTTTGCTCATTTTCTCTTTACCTCATTAACTCAAATGAGTTTTGATTTA
ATTTCAGCGGCCAGCGCCTGGACCTCGCGGGCAGCGTCGCCCTCGGGTTCTGATTCAAGAACGGTTGTGC
CGGCGGCGGCAGTGCCTGGGTAGCTCACGCGCTGCGTGATACGGGACTCAAGAATGGGCAGCTCGTACCC
GGCCAGCGCCTCGGCAACCTCACCGCCGATGCGCGTGCCTTTGATCGCCCGCGACACGACAAAGGCCGCT
TGTAGCCTTCCATCCGTGACCTCAATGCGCTGCTTAACCAGCTCCACCAGGTCGGCGGTGGCCCATATGT
CGTAAGGGCTTGGCTGCACCGGAATCAGCACGAAGTCGGCTGCCTTGATCGCGGACACAGCCAAGTCCGC
CGCCTGGGGCGCTCCGTCGATCACTACGAAGTCGCGCCGGCCGATGGCCTTCACGTCGCGGTCAATCGTC
GGGCGGTCGATGCCGACAACGGTTAGCGGTTGATCTTCCCGCACGGCCGCCCAATCGCGGGCACTGCCCT
GGGGATCGGAATCGACTAACAGAACATCGGCCCCGGCGAGTTGCAGGGCGCGGGCTAGATGGGTTGCGAT
GGTCGTCTTGCCTGACCCGCCTTTCTGGTTAAGTACAGCGATAACCTTCATGCGTTCCCCTTGCGTATTT
GTTTATTTACTCATCGCATCATATACGCAGCGACCGCATGACGCAAGCTGTTTTACTCAAATACACATCA
CCTTTTTAGACGGCGGCGCTCGGTTTCTTCAGCGGCCAAGCTGGCCGGCCAGGCCGCCAGCTTGGCATCA
GACAAACCGGCCAGGATTTCATGCAGCCGCACGGTTGAGATGTGCGCGGGCGGCTCGAACACGTACCCGG
CCGCGATCATCTCCGCCTCGATCTCTTCGGTAATGAAAAACGGTTCGTCCTGGCCGTCCTGGTGCGGTTT
CATGCTTGTTCCTCTTGGCGTTCATTCTCGGCGGCCGCCAGGGCGTCGGCCTCGGTCAATGCGTCCTCAC
GGAAGGCACCGCGCCGCCTGGCCTCGGTGGGCGTCACTTCCTCGCTGCGCTCAAGTGCGCGGTACAGGGT
CGAGCGATGCACGCCAAGCAGTGCAGCCGCCTCTTTCACGGTGCGGCCTTCCTGGTCGATCAGCTCGCGG
GCGTGCGCGATCTGTGCCGGGGTGAGGGTAGGGCGGGGGCCAAACTTCACGCCTCGGGCCTTGGCGGCCT
CGCGCCCGCTCCGGGTGCGGTCGATGATTAGGGAACGCTCGAACTCGGCAATGCCGGCGAACACGGTCAA
CACCATGCGGCCGGCCGGCGTGGTGGTGTCGGCCCACGGCTCTGCCAGGCTACGCAGGCCCGCGCCGGCC
TCCTGGATGCGCTCGGCAATGTCCAGTAGGTCGCGGGTGCTGCGGGCCAGGCGGTCTAGCCTGGTCACTG
TCACAACGTCGCCAGGGCGTAGGTGGTCAAGCATCCTGGCCAGCTCCGGGCGGTCGCGCCTGGTGCCGGT
GATCTTCTCGGAAAACAGCTTGGTGCAGCCGGCCGCGTGCAGTTCGGCCCGTTGGTTGGTCAAGTCCTGG
TCGTCGGTGCTGACGCGGGCATAGCCCAGCAGGCCAGCGGCGGCGCTCTTGTTCATGGCGTAATGTCTCC
GGTTCTAGTCGCAAGTATTCTACTTTATGCGACTAAAACACGCGACAAGAAAACGCCAGGAAAAGGGCAG
GGCGGCAGCCTGTCGCGTAACTTAGGACTTGTGCGACATGTCGTTTTCAGAAGAAGGCTGCACTGAACGT
CAGAAGCCGACTGCACTATAGCAGCGGAGGGGTTGGATCAAAGTACTTTGATCCCGAGGGGAACCCTGTG
GTTGGCATGCACATACAAATGGACGAACGGATAAACCTTTTCACGCCCTTTTAAATATCCGATTATTCTA
ATAAACGCTCTTTTCTCTTAGGTTTACCCGCCAATATATCCTGTCAAACACTGATAGTTTAAACCAGAGA
AGACAACAGAGCGGAGTCTAGCTCAACAGAGCTTTTAACCCAAATTGGTACAATAGAATACAACTTTAGA
TCATAATTCTCAAAAGAAAGAGATTCCTTAGCTATTCTATCTGCCACTCCATTTCCTTCTCGGCTTGTAT
GCACAAGCATAAAATCCTCAAACTTGCTAAGTAGATACTTTATGTCTTGGATAATTGGATTGAGACTTGA
CAAGCATAACTTTCATGTAACCAAAGACACAAGTTGCTGAGAATCCACCTCAAAAATGATCTTCCTATAA
TTGAATCGGGATAATGACAGCACAGCCCATCTAAGAGCCTCCACTTCTACTTCCAGCACGCTTCTTACTT
TTACCACAGCTCTTGCACCTAACCATAACACCTTCCCTGTATGATCGCGAAGCACCCACCCTAAGCCACA
TTTTAATCCTTCTGTTGGCCATGCCCCATCAAAGTTGCACTTAACCCAAGATTGTGGTGGAGCTTCCCAT
GTTTCTCGTCTGTCCCGACGGTGTTGTGGTTGGTGCTTTCCTTACATTCTGAGCCTCTTTCCTTCTAATC
CACTCATCTGCATCTTCTTGTGTCCTTACTAATACCTCATTGGTTCCAAATTCCCTCCCTTTAAGCACCA
GCTCGTTTCTGTTCTTCCACAGCCTCCCAAGTATCCAAGGGACTAAAGCCTCCACATTCTTCAGATCAGG
ATATTCTTGTTTAAGATGTTGAACTCTATGGAGGTTTGTATGAACTGATGATCTAGGACCGGATAAGTTC
CCTTCTTCATAGCGAACTTATTCAAAGAATGTTTTGTGTATCATTCTTGTTACATTGTTATTAATGAAAA
AATATTATTGGTCATTGGACTGAACACGAGTGTTAAATATGGACCAGGCCCCAAATAAGATCCATTGATA
TATGAATTAAATAACAAGAATAAATCGAGTCACCAAACCACTTGCCTTTTTTAACGAGACTTGTTCACCA
ACTTGATACAAAAGTCATTATCCTATGCAAATCAATAATCATACAAAAATATCCAATAACACTAAAAAAT
TAAAAGAAATGGATAATTTCACAATATGTTATACGATAAAGAAGTTACTTTTCCAAGAAATTCACTGATT
TTATAAGCCCACTTGCATTAGATAAATGGCAAAAAAAAACAAAAAGGAAAAGAAATAAAGCACGAAGAAT
TCTAGAAAATACGAAATACGCTTCAATGCAGTGGGACCCACGGTTCAATTATTGCCAATTTTCAGCTCCA
CCGTATATTTAAAAAATAAAACGATAATGCTAAAAAAATATAAATCGTAACGATCGTTAAATCTCAACGG
CTGGATCTTATGACGACCGTTAGAAATTGTGGTTGTCGACGAGTCAGTAATAAACGGCGTCAAAGTGGTT
GCAGCCGGCACACACGAGTCGTGTTTATCAACTCAAAGCACAAATACTTTTCCTCAACCTAAAAATAAGG
CAATTAGCCAAAAACAACTTTGCGTGTAAACAACGCTCAATACACGTGTCATTTTATTATTAGCTATTGC
TTCACCGCCTTAGCTTTCTCGTGACCTAGTCGTCCTCGTCTTTTCTTCTTCTTCTTCTATAAAACAATAC
CCAAAGAGCTCTTCTTCTTCACAATTCAGATTTCAATTTCTCAAAATCTTAAAAACTTTCTCTCAATTCT
CTCTACCGTGATCAAGGTAAATTTCTGTGTTCCTTATTCTCTCAAAATCTTCGATTTTGTTTTCGTTCGA
TCCCAATTTCGTATATGTTCTTTGGTTTAGATTCTGTTAATCTTAGATCGAATACGATTTTCTGGGTTTG
ATCGTTAGATATCATCTTAATTCTCGATTAGGGTTTCATAGATATCATCCGATTTGTTCAAATAATTTGA
GTTTTGTCGAATAATTACTCTTCGATTTGTGATTTCTATCTAGATCTGGTGTTAGTTTCTAGTTTGTGCG
ATCGAATTTGTCGATTAATCTGAGTTTTTCTGATTAACAGTCTGGAAGCACCATGGAGATGGAAGAAGGA
GCAAGTGGTGTTGGTGAGAAGATAAAGATTGGAGTCTGCGTCATGGAAAAGAAGGTTTTCTCAGCTCCCA
TGGGGGAAATTCTCGACAGACTCCAGTCTTTTGGTGAATTTGAGATCTTACATTTTGGGGATAAAGTTAT
ACTTGAAGATCCAATAGAAAGTTGGCCCATTTGTGATTGCTTGATTGCTTTTCATTCCTCTGGATATCCT
CTTGAGAAGGCTCAGGCATATGCTGCTTTAAGAAAGCCATTTTTAGTGAATGAACTTGATCCGCAATATC
TTCTTCATGATCGCCGGAAGGTGTATGAGCATCTTGAGATGTATGGCATCCCAGTTCCTAGGTATGCTTG
TGTCAATAGAAAGGTACCAAATCAAGACCTTCATTATTTTGTCGAGGAAGAAGATTTTGTTGAGGTCCAT
GGTGAACGCTTCTGGAAGCCATTTGTGGAAAAGCCTGTCAATGGAGATGACCATAGTATAATGATATACT
ACCCTAGCTCGGCAGGTGGAGGCATGAAAGAATTGTTTCGCAAGATTGGGAACCGATCAAGTGAATTTCA
TCCTGACGTCAGAAGGGTAAGGAGAGAAGGCTCTTATATATACGAGGAGTTTATGGCCACCGGAGGAACT
GATGTCAAGGTCTATACAGTGGGTCCTGAATACGCACATGCTGAAGCAAGAAAGTCACCTGTTGTTGATG
GTGTTGTTATGAGGAATACAGATGGGAAGGAAGTGAGATATCCAGTATTGCTTACACCTGCTGAAAAGCA
AATGGCTAGAGAAGTTTGCATTGCATTTAGGCAAGCGGTCTGTGGGTTTGATCTTCTACGATCTGAGGGC
TGTTCATATGTTTGTGATGTCAATGGATGGAGTTTTGTGAAGAACTCATACAAGTATTATGACGATGCTG
CGTGTGTGCTAAGGAAAATGTGTTTGGATGCAAAAGCTCCTCATCTCTCATCCACTCTTCCTCCCACCTT
GCCATGGAAGGTCAATGAACCTGTACAATCTAATGAAGGTCTAACTCGCCAGGGAAGTGGCATCATCGGC
ACTTTTGGGCAGTCAGAAGAGCTACGTTGTGTCATTGCTGTTGTTCGACATGGCGATAGAACTCCCAAGC
AGAAAGTGAAACTAAAAGTTACAGAGGAAAAACTATTAAACCTAATGTTGAAGTACAATGGTGGAAAGCC
AAGAGCTGAAACCAAACTTAAGAGTGCCGTCCAGTTGCAAGATCTATTAGATGCCACAAGAATGTTAGTT
CCCCGTACAAGACCAGGTCGTGAAAGTGATAGTGATGCAGAGGACCTTGAACATGCTGAGAAGCTTCGGC
AAGTTAAAGCAGTCCTTGAAGAGGGAGGACATTTCTCTGGTATATACAGGAAGGTTCAACTGAAGCCGCT
GAAGTGGGTTAAAATACCAAAAAGCGATGGTGATGGCGAAGAAGAAAGACCAGTAGAGGCCCTTATGGTT
CTGAAATATGGCGGTGTTTTAACACACGCTGGTAGAAAGCAGGCAGAAGAACTTGGTAGATACTTTCGAA
ACAATATGTATCCAGGTGAAGGGACTGGTTTGCTTCGTCTCCATAGTACGTACCGTCATGACCTTAAAAT
TTACAGCTCTGACGAGGGACGTGTTCAGATGTCTGCAGCGGCTTTTGCTAAAGGCCTGCTTGACCTAGAA
GGACAGCTGACGCCAATCCTGGTTTCTTTGGTTAGCAAGGACTCTTCCATGTTGGATGGTCTTGATAATG
CCAGCATTGAAATGGAAGCGGCCAAGGCTAGATTGAATGAGATTGTAACGTCTGGCACAAAGATGATAGA
CGACGACCAAGTCTCCTCTGAAGATTTCCCTTGGATGACTGATGGAGCTGGACTTCCTCCCAACGCTCAT
GAACTCCTACGTGAACTGGTGAAATTAACTAAGAATGTGACTGAACAAGTAAGACTACTTGCAATGGATG
AGGACGAGAACCTCACTGAGCCATACGATATAATTCCTCCATATGATCAAGCAAAAGCCCTTGGCAAGAC
AAACATTGACAGTGATCGGATTGCTTCTGGATTACCAGCAGGTAGTGAAGGATTCCTTCTGATGTTTGCT
CGGTGGATAAAACTTGCTAGGGATCTCTACAATGAAAGAAAAGACCGATTTGACATCACACAGATTCCGG
ATGTTTACGATTCATGCAAGTACGACCTGTTACATAATTCCCATCTCGATCTAAAAGGATTAGATGAACT
CTTCAAAGTAGCACAGTTACTTGCAGATGGTGTAATCCCAAATGAGTATGGCATCAATCCGCAACAAAAG
CTTAAAATCGGTTCAAAGATTGCTCGGCGCTTAATGGGGAAAATCTTGATAGACTTGAGGAATACTCGAG
AAGAAGCACTGAGCGTTGCCGAGTTGAAAGAAAGCCAAGAACAAGTCTTGTCATTATCCGCCTCGCAAAG
GGAAGATAGAAATAGTCAACCGAAGCTATTTATCAATAGCGATGAATTGAGACGACCTGGCACAGGTGAT
AAAGATGAAGATGATGATAAAGAAACCAAATACCGATTAGATCCAAAGTATGCAAATGTGAAAACACCTG
AACGTCATGTGAGGACTCGACTTTACTTCACATCTGAATCGCATATTCATTCGCTCATGAACGTCCTTCG
ATACTGTAACCTTGATGAATCTCTCCTAGGAGAAGAAAGCCTCATTTGCCAAAACGCCTTAGAACGTCTC
TGTAAAACCAAGGAACTCGATTACATGAGTTACATTGTCCTAAGGCTCTTTGAGAACACCGAGGTATCAC
TTGAGGACCCGAAAAGATTCCGCATTGAACTTACATTTAGCCGTGGAGCTGATTTGTCTCCCTTAAGGAA
TAATGACGACGAGGCAGAGACATTGCTAAGGGAACACACACTTCCGATAATGGGACCAGAGAGGCTTCAA
GAAGTAGGTTCTTGTTTAAGCTTGGAGACAATGGAGAAAATGGTTCGTCCATTTGCTATGCCGGCGGAAG
ATTTCCCTCCGGCGTCCACTCCGGTTGGTTTCTCGGGTTACTTCTCAAAAAGTGCTGCGGTGCTGGAGCG
ACTCGTAAACCTCTTCCACAACTATAAGAACTCTTCTTCTAATGGAAGGAGCAAGGGAGATTACAAAGAC
CATGATGGAGATTATAAGGATCACGATATCGACTACAAAGATGACGACGATAAATAAAATCGATCGTTCA
AACATTTGGCAATAAAGTTTCTTAAGATTGAATCCTGTTGCCGGTCTTGCGATGATTATCATATAATTTC
TGTTGAATTACGTTAAGCATGTAATAATTAACATGTAATGCATGACGTTATTTATGAGATGGGTTTTTAT
GATTAGAGTCCCGCAATTATACATTTAATACGCGATAGAAAACAAAATATAGCGCGCAAACTAGGATAAA
TTATCGCGCGCGGTGTCATCTATGTTACTAGATCTGAGGTATGTAGGTATAGTAACATGAACAAGAACAG
ACTCAAGTACAAGATCGCATACGAAAATGGAAATGGCAATGTCACTTCCACATAATCAAACACGAATCCT
CATATCAACAAGGCCTGAGATTCTAACTAGCTCATAACAACTTAGCCAATAGTTACTTGAGACTACCAAA
TGTATGTAGAACTAAAGACTAAGGGACAGAGAGTTCGTCTAAACAGGTGAATCTAGTCGTTGTTATCTAA
TAAACAATTCAGCCCCAAATGCAGAACACACATAGAGCTCTCTATTGATTCAAATTACGATCTGATACTG
ATAACGTCTAGATTTTTAGGGTTAAAGCAATCAATCACCTGACGATTCAAGGTGGTTGGATCATGACGAT
TCCAGAAAACATCAAGCAAGCTCTCAAAGCTACACTCTTTGGGATCATACTGAACTCTAACAACCTCGTT
ATGTCCCGTAGTGCCAGTACAGACATCCTCGTAACTCGGATTGTGCACGATGCCATGGCTATACCCAACC
TCGGTCTTGGTCACACCAGGAACTCTCTGGTAAGCTAGCTCCACTCCCCAGAAACAACCGGCGCCAAATT
GCGCGAATTGCTGACCTGATGACGGAACATCATCGTCGGGTCCTTGGGCGATTGCGGCGGAAGATGGGTC
AGCTTGGGCTTGAGGACGAGAGCCGAATCCGAGTCTGTTGAAAAGGTTGTTCATTGGGGATTTGTATACG
GAGATTGGTCGTCGAGAGGTTTGAGGGAAAGGACAAATGGGTTTGGCTCTGGAGAAAGAGAGTGCGGCTT
TAGAGAGAGAATTGAGAGGTTTAGAGAGAGATGCGGCGGCGATGAGCGTGCCGAGGAGAGACGACGAGGA
CCTGCATTATCAAAGCAGTGACGTGGTGAAATTTGGAACTTTTAAGAGGCAGATAGATTTATTATTTGTA
TCCATTTTCTTCATTGTTCTAGAATGTCGCGGAACAAATTTTAAAACTAAATCCTAAATTTTTCTAATTT
TGTTGCCAATAGTGGATATGTGGGCCGTATAGAAGGAATCTATTGAAGGCTCAAACCCATACTGACGAGC
CCAAAGGTTCGTTTTGCGTTTTATGTTTCGGTTCGATGCCAACGCCACATTCTGAGCTAGGCAAAAAACA
AACGTGTCTTTGAATAGACTCCTCTCGTTAACACATGCAGCGGCTGCATGGTGACGCCATTAACACGTGG
CCTACAATTGCATGATGTCTCCATTGACACGTGACTTCTCGTCTCCTTTCTTAATATATCTAACAAACAC
TCCTACCTCTTCCAAAATATATACACATCTTTTTGATCAATCTCTCATTCAAAATCTCATTCTCTCTAGT
AAACAAGAACAAAAAAATGGCGGATACAGCTAGAGGAACCCATCACGATATCATCGGCAGGGACCAGTAC
CCGATGATGGGCCGTGACCGTGACCAGTACCAGATGTCCGGACGAGGATCTGACTACTCCAAGTCTAGGC
AGATTGCTAAAGCTGCAACTGCTGTCACAGCTGGTGGTTCCCTCCTTGTTCTCTCCAGCCTTACCCTTGT
TGGAACTGTCATAGCTTTGACTGTTGCAACACCTCTGCTCGTTATCTTCAGCCCAATCCTTGTCCCGGCT
CTCATCACAGTTGCACTCCTCATCACCGGTTTTCTTTCCTCTGGAGGGTTTGGCATTGCCGCTATAACCG
TTTTCTCTTGGATTTACAAGTAAGCACACATTTATCATCTTACTTCATAATTTTGTGCAATATGTGCATG
CATGTGTTGAGCCAGTAGCTTTGGATCAATTTTTTTGGTCGAATAACAAATGTAACAATAAGAAATTGCA
AATTCTAGGGAACATTTGGTTAACTAAATACGAAATTTGACCTAGCTAGCTTGAATGTGTCTGTGTATAT
CATCTATATAGGTAAAATGCTTGGTATGATACCTATTGATTGTGAATAGGTACGCAACGGGAGAGCACCC
ACAGGGATCAGACAAGTTGGACAGTGCAAGGATGAAGTTGGGAAGCAAAGCTCAGGATCTGAAAGACAGA
GCTCAGTACTACGGACAGCAACATACTGGTGGGGAACATGACCGTGACCGTACTCGTGGTGGCCAGCACA
CTACTATGAGCGAGCTGATTAAGGAGAACATGCACATGAAGCTGTACATGGAGGGCACCGTGAACAACCA
CCACTTCAAGTGCACATCCGAGGGCGAAGGCAAGCCCTACGAGGGCACCCAGACCATGAGAATCAAGGTG
GTCGAGGGCGGCCCTCTCCCCTTCGCCTTCGACATCCTGGCTACCAGCTTCATGTACGGCAGCAGAACCT
TCATCAACCACACCCAGGGCATCCCCGACTTCTTTAAGCAGTCCTTCCCTGAGGGCTTCACATGGGAGAG
AGTCACCACATACGAGGACGGAGGTGTGCTGACCGCTACTCAGGACACCAGCCTCCAGGACGGCTGCCTC
ATCTACAACGTCAAGATCAGAGGGGTGAACTTCCCATCCAACGGCCCTGTGATGCAGAAGAAAACACTCG
GCTGGGAAGCCAACACCGAGATGCTGTATCCAGCTGACGGAGGACTGGAAGGCAGAAGCGACATGGCCCT
GAAGCTCGTGGGCGGGGGCCACCTGATCTGCAACTTCAAGACCACATACAGATCCAAGAAACCCGCTAAG
AACCTCAAGATGCCCGGCGTCTACTATGTGGACCACAGACTGGAAAGAATCAAGGAGGCCGACAAAGAAA
CCTACGTCGAGCAGCACGAGGTGGCTGTGGCCAGATACTGCGACCTCCCTAGCAAACTGGGGCACAAGTG
ATTAGAGTTTTTCAGATCCGCGTTTGTGTTTTCTGGGTTTCTCACTTAAGCGTCTGCGTTTTACTTTTGT
ATTGGGTTTGGCGTTTAGTAGTTTGCGGTAGCGTTCTTGTTATGTGTAATTACGCTTTTTCTTCTTGCTT
CAGCAGTTTCGGTTGAAATATAAATCGAATCAAGTTTCACTTTATCAGCGTTGTTTTAAATTTTGGCATT
AAATTGGTGAAAATTGCTTCAATTTTGTATCTAAATAGAAGTGTCCTCATTGTCTTCCGTAATCCGTCTA
AGCGTCAATTTGTTTACACCACAATATATCCTGCCACCAGCCAGCCAACAGCTCCCCGACCGGCAGCTCG
GCACAAAATCACCACTCGATACAGGCAGCCCATCAGTCCGGGACGGCGTCAGCGGGAGAGCCGTTGTAAG
GCGGCAGACTTTGCTCATGTTACCGGCAGAAGATCCTTTGATCTTTTCTACGGGGTCTGACGCTCAGTGG
AACGAAAACTCACGTTAAGGGATTTTGGTCATGCATGATATATCTCCCAATTTGTGTAGGGCTTATTATG
CACGCTTAAAAATAATAAAAGCAGACTTGACCTGATAGTTTGGCTGTGAGCAATTATGTGCTTAGTGCAT
CTAACGCTTGAGTTAAGCCGCGCCGCGAAGCGGCGTCGGCTTGAACGAATTTCTAGCTAGACATTATTTG
CCGACTACCTTGGTGATCTCGCCTTTCACGTAGTGGACAAATTCTTCCAACTGATCTGCGCGCGAGGCCA
AGCGATCTTCTTCTTGTCCAAGATAAGCCTGTCTAGCTTCAAGTATGACGGGCTGATACTGGGCCGGCAG
GCGCTCCATTGCCCAGTCGGCAGCGACATCCTTCGGCGCGATTTTGCCGGTTACTGCGCTGTACCAAATG
CGGGACAACGTAAGCACTACATTTCGCTCATCGCCAGCCCAGTCGGGCGGCGAGTTCCATAGCGTTAAGG
TTTCATTTAGCGCCTCAAATAGATCCTGTTCAGGAACCGGATCAAAGAGTTCCTCCGCCGCTGGACCTAC
CAAGGCAACGCTATGTTCTCTTGCTTTTGTCAGCAAGATAGCCAGATCAATGTCGATCGTGGCTGGCTCG
AAGATACCTGCAAGAATGTCATTGCGCTGCCATTCTCCAAATTGCAGTTCGCGCTTAGCTGGATAACGCC
ACGGAATGATGTCGTCGTGCACAACAATGGTGACTTCTACAGCGCGGAGAATCTCGCTCTCTCCAGGGGA
AGCCGAAGTTTCCAAAAGGTCGTTGATCAAAGCTCGCCGCGTTGTTTCATCAAGCCTTACGGTCACCGTA
ACCAGCAAATCAATATCACTGTGTGGCTTCAGGCCGCCATCCACTGCGGAGCCGTACAAATGTACGGCCA
GCAACGTCGGTTCGAGATGGCGCTCGATGACGCCAACTACCTCTGATAGTTGAGTCGATACTTCGGCGAT
CACCGCTTCCCCCATGATGTTTAACTTTGTTTTAGGGCGACTGCCCTGCTGCGTAACATCGTTGCTGCTC
CATAACATCAAACATCGACCCACGGCGTAACGCGCTTGCTGCTTGGATGCCCGAGGCATAGACTGTACCC
CAAAAAAACAGTCATAACAAGCCATGAAAACCGCCACTGCGCCGTTACCACCGCTGCGTTCGGTCAAGGT
TCTGGACCAGTTGCGTGAGCGCATACGCTACTTGCATTACAGCTTACGAACCGAACAGGCTTATGTCCAC
TGGGTTCGTGCCCGAATTGATCACAGGCAGCAACGCTCTGTCATCGTTACAATCAACATGCTACCCTCCG
CGAGATCATCCGTGTTTCAAACCCGGCAGCTTAGTTGCCGTTCTTCCGATGAGCGTCAGACCCCGTAGAA
AAGATCAAAGGATCTTCTTGAGATCCTTTTTTTCTGCGCGTAATCTGCTGCTTGCAAACAAAAAAACCAC
CGCTACCAGCGGTGGTTTGTTTGCCGGATCAAGAGCTACCAACTCTTTTTCCGAAGGTAACTGGCTTCAG
CAGAGCGCAGATACCAAATACTGTCCTTCTAGTGTAGCCGTAGTTAGGCCACCACTTCAAGAACTCTGTA
GCACCGCCTACATACCTCGCTCTGCTAATCCTGTTACCAGTGGCTGCTGCCAGTGGCGATAAGTCGTGTC
TTACCGGGTTGGACTCAAGACGATAGTTACCGGATAAGGCGCAGCGGTCGGGCTGAACGGGGGGTTCGTG
CACACAGCCCAGCTTGGAGCGAACGACCTACACCGAACTGAGATACCTACAGCGTGAGCTATGAGAAAGC
GCCACGCTTCCCGAAGGGAGAAAGGCGGACAGGTATCCGGTAAGCGGCAGGGTCGGAACAGGAGAGCGCA
CGAGGGAGCTTCCAGGGGGAAACGCCTGGTATCTTTATAGTCCTGTCGGGTTTCGCCACCTCTGACTTGA
GCGTCGATTTTTGTGATGCTCGTCAGGGGGGCGGAGCCTATGGAAA
Features (pLannotate 1.2.2; 19 found; start..end, strand, type, name):
     48..181     +  rep_origin     RSF ori (fragment): Plasmids containing the RSF 1030 origin of replication can be propagated in E. coli cells that contain additional plasmids with compatible origins.
    186..326     -  misc_feature   bom: basis of mobility region from pBR322
    428..467     -  CDS            rop (fragment): Rop protein, which maintains plasmids at low copy number; rop
    670..864     -  rep_origin     pVS1 oriV: origin of replication for the Pseudomonas plasmid pVS1 (Heeb et al., 2000)
    930..2003    -  CDS            pVS1 RepA: replication protein from the Pseudomonas plasmid pVS1 (Heeb et al., 2000)
   2432..3061    -  CDS            pVS1 StaA: stability protein from the Pseudomonas plasmid pVS1 (Heeb et al., 2000)
   3621..4022    -  CDS            Y4CG_SINFN (fragment): Protein inferred from homology: Swiss-Prot protein existence level 3. From Sinorhizobium fredii (strain NBRC 101917 / NGR234).
   4362..4386    -  misc_feature   RB T-DNA repeat: right border repeat from nopaline C58 T-DNA
   6423..9572    +  CDS            VIP1: VIP1L_ARATH - Also known as QVE7 From Arabidopsis thaliana (Mouse-ear cress).
   9621..9644    +  CDS            3xFLAG (fragment): three tandem FLAG® epitope tags
   9652..9904    +  terminator     NOS terminator: nopaline synthase terminator and poly(A) signal
  10259..10756   -  CDS            MSR4 (fragment): MSRA4_ARATH - Also known as PMSR, PMSR4. Experimental evidence at protein level: Swiss-Prot protein existence level 1. Catalyzes the reduction of methionine sulfoxide (MetSO) to methionine in proteins. Plays a protective role against oxidative stress by restoring activity to proteins that have been inactivated by methionine oxidation. Prevents the methionine sulfoxidation of the heat shock protein HSP21 and its subsequent inactivation. MSRA family specifically reduces the MetSO S-enantiomer. From Arabidopsis thaliana (Mouse-ear cress).
  11329..12045   +  CDS            OLEO2_BRANA: Experimental evidence at protein level: Swiss-Prot protein existence level 1. May have a structural role to stabilize the lipid body during desiccation of the seed by preventing coalescence of the oil. Probably interacts with both lipid and phospholipid moieties of lipid bodies. May also provide recognition signals for specific lipase anchorage in lipolysis during seedling growth. From Brassica napus (Rape).
  12046..12738   +  CDS            TagRFP: TagRFP is a basic (constitutively fluorescent) red fluorescent protein published in 2007, derived from Entacmaea quadricolor. It has very low acid sensitivity.
  13032..13056   -  misc_feature   LB T-DNA repeat: left border repeat from nopaline C58 T-DNA
  13434..14221   -  CDS            SmR (fragment): aminoglycoside adenylyltransferase (Murphy, 1985); aadA; confers resistance to spectinomycin and streptomycin
  14232..14288   -  CDS            GmR (fragment): gentamycin acetyltransferase; aacC1; confers resistance to gentamycin
  14464..14487   -  promoter       Pc promoter (fragment): intI1 (promoter lies within the coding sequence); class 1 integron promoter
  14648..15236   +  rep_origin     ori: high-copy-number ColE1/pMB1/pBR322/pUC origin of replication
