[The description below was written by a language model from this plasmid's Addgene catalogue record and pLannotate feature annotations shown in this document.]
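Description:
proUBI10::VIH2-FL::FLAG-C696A is a binary T-DNA plasmid for plant expression, assembled by Golden Gate cloning in the LIIbeta F 1-2 backbone and intended for ubiquitous expression of a mutant inositol pyrophosphate kinase/phosphatase in Arabidopsis. Outside the T-DNA, the roughly 15.2 kb plasmid carries a high-copy ColE1/pUC-type origin for propagation in E. coli. It also has the pVS1 oriV with the RepA and StaA genes, which support replication and stable maintenance in Agrobacterium, and an aadA cassette for spectinomycin selection. The small fragments annotated as RSF ori, rop, GmR and the integron Pc promoter appear to be backbone remnants.

Between the nopaline-type right and left border repeats lie two expression units. The first contains the full-length Arabidopsis VIH2 coding sequence (3150 bp, a PPIP5K family member) bearing the C696A substitution, fused at its C terminus to a 3xFLAG epitope and followed by the NOS terminator. The construct name indicates the UBI10 promoter drives this unit. That promoter is not annotated in the feature table, but an unannotated stretch of about 2 kb upstream of the coding sequence could accommodate it. The catalogue's Entrez link points to a different gene also called VIP1 (AT1G43700, VirE2-interacting protein), which looks like a naming collision, since the sequence annotation matches the VIP1-like kinase. The second unit encodes an oleosin–TagRFP fusion, the OLEO-Red marker, which makes transformed seeds fluoresce red so they can be picked visually without antibiotic or herbicide selection. The adjacent MSR4 fragment probably reflects genomic sequence flanking the oleosin promoter. The record does not state what the C696A mutation does, but the associated work concerns control of PPIP5K phosphatase activity in phosphate homeostasis.
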