Addgene plasmid #238336: proUBI10::VIH2-FL::FLAG-C696A
Purpose: proUBI10::VIH2-FL::FLAG-C696A ubiquitous expression in Arabidopsis plants
Depositing lab: Michael Hothorn. Depositing organization: University of Geneva. Publication: A small signaling domain controls PPIP5K phosphatase activity in phosphate homeostasis. Raia P, Lee K, Bartsch SM, Rico-Resendiz F, Portugal-Calisto D, Vadas O, Panse VG, Fiedler D, Hothorn M. Nat Commun. 2025 Feb 19;16(1):1753. doi: 10.1038/s41467-025-56937-0. PubMed 39966396.
Backbone
  Vector backbone: LIIbeta F 1-2
  Vector type: Plant Expression
  Selectable markers: OLEO-Red seed coat fluorescent protein
Growth in bacteria
  Bacterial resistance: Spectinomycin, 50 μg/mL
  Growth temperature: 37°C
  Growth strain: DH5alpha
  Copy number: High Copy
Gene/Insert
  Gene/Insert name: VIP1 (alt names: VIH2; PPIP5K)
  Species: A. thaliana (mustard weed)
  Insert size (bp): 3150
  Mutation: AtVIH2-C696A
  Entrez Gene: VIP1 (a.k.a. AT1G43700, AtVIP1, F2J6.6, F2J6_6, SUE3, VIRE2-INTERACTING PROTEIN, VIRE2-interacting protein 1, sulphate utilization efficiency 3)
  Tag / fusion protein: 3x Flag-tag (C terminal on backbone)
  Cloning method: Golden Gate
Terms and licenses: Academic/Nonprofit Terms; Industry Terms: Not Available to Industry
How to cite: proUBI10::VIH2-FL::FLAG-C696A was a gift from Michael Hothorn (Addgene plasmid # 238336 ; http://n2t.net/addgene:238336 ; RRID:Addgene_238336)
